>Addgene plasmid #128074 | FUGW-EYFP | addgene full sequence | sequence record 255276 | Addgene NGS Result
GTCGACGGATCGGGAGATCTCCCGATCCCCTATGGTGCACTCTCAGTACAATCTGCTCTGATGCCGCATA
GTTAAGCCAGTATCTGCTCCCTGCTTGTGTGTTGGAGGTCGCTGAGTAGTGCGCGAGCAAAATTTAAGCT
ACAACAAGGCAAGGCTTGACCGACAATTGCATGAAGAATCTGCTTAGGGTTAGGCGTTTTGCGCTGCTTC
GCGATGTACGGGCCAGATATACGCGTTGACATTGATTATTGACTAGTTATTAATAGTAATCAATTACGGG
GTCATTAGTTCATAGCCCATATATGGAGTTCCGCGTTACATAACTTACGGTAAATGGCCCGCCTGGCTGA
CCGCCCAACGACCCCCGCCCATTGACGTCAATAATGACGTATGTTCCCATAGTAACGCCAATAGGGACTT
TCCATTGACGTCAATGGGTGGAGTATTTACGGTAAACTGCCCACTTGGCAGTACATCAAGTGTATCATAT
GCCAAGTACGCCCCCTATTGACGTCAATGACGGTAAATGGCCCGCCTGGCATTATGCCCAGTACATGACC
TTATGGGACTTTCCTACTTGGCAGTACATCTACGTATTAGTCATCGCTATTACCATGGTGATGCGGTTTT
GGCAGTACATCAATGGGCGTGGATAGCGGTTTGACTCACGGGGATTTCCAAGTCTCCACCCCATTGACGT
CAATGGGAGTTTGTTTTGGCACCAAAATCAACGGGACTTTCCAAAATGTCGTAACAACTCCGCCCCATTG
ACGCAAATGGGCGGTAGGCGTGTACGGTGGGAGGTCTATATAAGCAGCGCGTTTTGCCTGTACTGGGTCT
CTCTGGTTAGACCAGATCTGAGCCTGGGAGCTCTCTGGCTAACTAGGGAACCCACTGCTTAAGCCTCAAT
AAAGCTTGCCTTGAGTGCTTCAAGTAGTGTGTGCCCGTCTGTTGTGTGACTCTGGTAACTAGAGATCCCT
CAGACCCTTTTAGTCAGTGTGGAAAATCTCTAGCAGTGGCGCCCGAACAGGGACTTGAAAGCGAAAGGGA
AACCAGAGGAGCTCTCTCGACGCAGGACTCGGCTTGCTGAAGCGCGCACGGCAAGAGGCGAGGGGCGGCG
ACTGGTGAGTACGCCAAAAATTTTGACTAGCGGAGGCTAGAAGGAGAGAGATGGGTGCGAGAGCGTCAGT
ATTAAGCGGGGGAGAATTAGATCGCGATGGGAAAAAATTCGGTTAAGGCCAGGGGGAAAGAAAAAATATA
AATTAAAACATATAGTATGGGCAAGCAGGGAGCTAGAACGATTCGCAGTTAATCCTGGCCTGTTAGAAAC
ATCAGAAGGCTGTAGACAAATACTGGGACAGCTACAACCATCCCTTCAGACAGGATCAGAAGAACTTAGA
TCATTATATAATACAGTAGCAACCCTCTATTGTGTGCATCAAAGGATAGAGATAAAAGACACCAAGGAAG
CTTTAGACAAGATAGAGGAAGAGCAAAACAAAAGTAAGACCACCGCACAGCAAGCGGCCGCTGATCTTCA
GACCTGGAGGAGGAGATATGAGGGACAATTGGAGAAGTGAATTATATAAATATAAAGTAGTAAAAATTGA
ACCATTAGGAGTAGCACCCACCAAGGCAAAGAGAAGAGTGGTGCAGAGAGAAAAAAGAGCAGTGGGAATA
GGAGCTTTGTTCCTTGGGTTCTTGGGAGCAGCAGGAAGCACTATGGGCGCAGCGTCAATGACGCTGACGG
TACAGGCCAGACAATTATTGTCTGGTATAGTGCAGCAGCAGAACAATTTGCTGAGGGCTATTGAGGCGCA
ACAGCATCTGTTGCAACTCACAGTCTGGGGCATCAAGCAGCTCCAGGCAAGAATCCTGGCTGTGGAAAGA
TACCTAAAGGATCAACAGCTCCTGGGGATTTGGGGTTGCTCTGGAAAACTCATTTGCACCACTGCTGTGC
CTTGGAATGCTAGTTGGAGTAATAAATCTCTGGAACAGATTTGGAATCACACGACCTGGATGGAGTGGGA
CAGAGAAATTAACAATTACACAAGCTTAATACACTCCTTAATTGAAGAATCGCAAAACCAGCAAGAAAAG
AATGAACAAGAATTATTGGAATTAGATAAATGGGCAAGTTTGTGGAATTGGTTTAACATAACAAATTGGC
TGTGGTATATAAAATTATTCATAATGATAGTAGGAGGCTTGGTAGGTTTAAGAATAGTTTTTGCTGTACT
TTCTATAGTGAATAGAGTTAGGCAGGGATATTCACCATTATCGTTTCAGACCCACCTCCCAACCCCGAGG
GGACCCGACAGGCCCGAAGGAATAGAAGAAGAAGGTGGAGAGAGAGACAGAGACAGATCCATTCGATTAG
TGAACGGATCGGCACTGCGTGCGCCAATTCTGCAGACAAATGGCAGTATTCATCCACAATTTTAAAAGAA
AAGGGGGGATTGGGGGGTACAGTGCAGGGGAAAGAATAGTAGACATAATAGCAACAGACATACAAACTAA
AGAATTACAAAAACAAATTACAAAAATTCAAAATTTTCGGGTTTATTACAGGGACAGCAGAGATCCAGTT
TGGTTAATTAACCCGTGTCGGCTCCAGATCTGGCCTCCGCGCCGGGTTTTGGCGCCTCCCGCGGGCGCCC
CCCTCCTCACGGCGAGCGCTGCCACGTCAGACGAAGGGCGCAGCGAGCGTCCTGATCCTTCCGCCCGGAC
GCTCAGGACAGCGGCCCGCTGCTCATAAGACTCGGCCTTAGAACCCCAGTATCAGCAGAAGGACATTTTA
GGACGGGACTTGGGTGACTCTAGGGCACTGGTTTTCTTTCCAGAGAGCGGAACAGGCGAGGAAAAGTAGT
CCCTTCTCGGCGATTCTGCGGAGGGATCTCCGTGGGGCGGTGAACGCCGATGATTATATAAGGACGCGCC
GGGTGTGGCACAGCTAGTTCCGTCGCAGCCGGGATTTGGGTCGCGGTTCTTGTTTGTGGATCGCTGTGAT
CGTCACTTGGTGAGTAGCGGGCTGCTGGGCTGGCCGGGGCTTTCGTGGCCGCCGGGCCGCTCGGTGGGAC
GGAAGCGTGTGGAGAGACCGCCAAGGGCTGTAGTCTGGGTCCGCGAGCAAGGTTGCCCTGAACTGGGGGT
TGGGGGGAGCGCAGCAAAATGGCGGCTGTTCCCGAGTCTTGAATGGAAGACGCTTGTGAGGCGGGCTGTG
AGGTCGTTGAAACAAGGTGGGGGGCATGGTGGGCGGCAAGAACCCAAGGTCTTGAGGCCTTCGCTAATGC
GGGAAAGCTCTTATTCGGGTGAGATGGGCTGGGGCACCATCTGGGGACCCTGACGTGAAGTTTGTCACTG
ACTGGAGAACTCGGTTTGTCGTCTGTTGCGGGGGCGGCAGTTATGGCGGTGCCGTTGGGCAGTGCACCCG
TACCTTTGGGAGCGCGCGCCCTCGTCGTGTCGTGACGTCACCCGTTCTGTTGGCTTATAATGCAGGGTGG
GGCCACCTGCCGGTAGGTGTGCGGTAGGCTTTTCTCCGTCGCAGGACGCAGGGTTCGGGCCTAGGGTAGG
CTCTCCTGAATCGACAGGCGCCGGACCTCTGGTGAGGGGAGGGATAAGTGAGGCGTCAGTTTCTTTGGTC
GGTTTTATGTACCTATCTTCTTAAGTAGCTGAAGCTCCGGTTTTGAACTATGCGCTCGGGGTTGGCGAGT
GTGTTTTGTGAAGTTTTTTAGGCACCTTTTGAAATGTAATCATTTGGGTCAATATGTAATTTTCAGTGTT
AGACTAGTAAATTGTCCGCTAAATTCTGGCCGTTTTTGGCTTTTTTGTTAGACGAAGCTTGGGCTGCAGG
TCGACTCTAGAGGATCCGCTAGCCACCATGGTGAGCAAGGGCGAGGAGCTGTTCACCGGGGTGGTGCCCA
TCCTGGTCGAGCTGGACGGCGACGTAAACGGCCACAAGTTCAGCGTGTCCGGCGAGGGCGAGGGCGATGC
CACCTACGGCAAGCTGACCCTGAAGTTCATCTGCACCACCGGCAAGCTGCCCGTGCCCTGGCCCACCCTC
GTGACCACCTTCGGCTACGGCCTGCAGTGCTTCGCCCGCTACCCCGACCACATGAAGCAGCACGACTTCT
TCAAGTCCGCCATGCCCGAAGGCTACGTCCAGGAGCGCACCATCTTCTTCAAGGACGACGGCAACTACAA
GACCCGCGCCGAGGTGAAGTTCGAGGGCGACACCCTGGTGAACCGCATCGAGCTGAAGGGCATCGACTTC
AAGGAGGACGGCAACATCCTGGGGCACAAGCTGGAGTACAACTACAACAGCCACAACGTCTATATCATGG
CCGACAAGCAGAAGAACGGCATCAAGGTGAACTTCAAGATCCGCCACAACATCGAGGACGGCAGCGTGCA
GCTCGCCGACCACTACCAGCAGAACACCCCCATCGGCGACGGCCCCGTGCTGCTGCCCGACAACCACTAC
CTGAGCTACCAGTCCGCCCTGAGCAAAGACCCCAACGAGAAGCGCGATCACATGGTCCTGCTGGAGTTCG
TGACCGCCGCCGGGATCACTCTCGGCATGGACGAGCTGTACAAGTAAGAATTCGATATCAAGCTTATCGA
TAATCAACCTCTGGATTACAAAATTTGTGAAAGATTGACTGGTATTCTTAACTATGTTGCTCCTTTTACG
CTATGTGGATACGCTGCTTTAATGCCTTTGTATCATGCTATTGCTTCCCGTATGGCTTTCATTTTCTCCT
CCTTGTATAAATCCTGGTTGCTGTCTCTTTATGAGGAGTTGTGGCCCGTTGTCAGGCAACGTGGCGTGGT
GTGCACTGTGTTTGCTGACGCAACCCCCACTGGTTGGGGCATTGCCACCACCTGTCAGCTCCTTTCCGGG
ACTTTCGCTTTCCCCCTCCCTATTGCCACGGCGGAACTCATCGCCGCCTGCCTTGCCCGCTGCTGGACAG
GGGCTCGGCTGTTGGGCACTGACAATTCCGTGGTGTTGTCGGGGAAATCATCGTCCTTTCCTTGGCTGCT
CGCCTGTGTTGCCACCTGGATTCTGCGCGGGACGTCCTTCTGCTACGTCCCTTCGGCCCTCAATCCAGCG
GACCTTCCTTCCCGCGGCCTGCTGCCGGCTCTGCGGCCTCTTCCGCGTCTTCGCCTTCGCCCTCAGACGA
GTCGGATCTCCCTTTGGGCCGCCTCCCCGCATCGATACCGTCGACCTCGAGACCTAGAAAAACATGGAGC
AATCACAAGTAGCAATACAGCAGCTACCAATGCTGATTGTGCCTGGCTAGAAGCACAAGAGGAGGAGGAG
GTGGGTTTTCCAGTCACACCTCAGGTACCTTTAAGACCAATGACTTACAAGGCAGCTGTAGATCTTAGCC
ACTTTTTAAAAGAAAAGGGGGGACTGGAAGGGCTAATTCACTCCCAACGAAGACAAGATATCCTTGATCT
GTGGATCTACCACACACAAGGCTACTTCCCTGATTGGCAGAACTACACACCAGGGCCAGGGATCAGATAT
CCACTGACCTTTGGATGGTGCTACAAGCTAGTACCAGTTGAGCAAGAGAAGGTAGAAGAAGCCAATGAAG
GAGAGAACACCCGCTTGTTACACCCTGTGAGCCTGCATGGGATGGATGACCCGGAGAGAGAAGTATTAGA
GTGGAGGTTTGACAGCCGCCTAGCATTTCATCACATGGCCCGAGAGCTGCATCCGGACTGTACTGGGTCT
CTCTGGTTAGACCAGATCTGAGCCTGGGAGCTCTCTGGCTAACTAGGGAACCCACTGCTTAAGCCTCAAT
AAAGCTTGCCTTGAGTGCTTCAAGTAGTGTGTGCCCGTCTGTTGTGTGACTCTGGTAACTAGAGATCCCT
CAGACCCTTTTAGTCAGTGTGGAAAATCTCTAGCAGGGCCCGTTTAAACCCGCTGATCAGCCTCGACTGT
GCCTTCTAGTTGCCAGCCATCTGTTGTTTGCCCCTCCCCCGTGCCTTCCTTGACCCTGGAAGGTGCCACT
CCCACTGTCCTTTCCTAATAAAATGAGGAAATTGCATCGCATTGTCTGAGTAGGTGTCATTCTATTCTGG
GGGGTGGGGTGGGGCAGGACAGCAAGGGGGAGGATTGGGAAGACAATAGCAGGCATGCTGGGGATGCGGT
GGGCTCTATGGCTTCTGAGGCGGAAAGAACCAGCTGGGGCTCTAGGGGGTATCCCC
[124 nt withheld, positions 6217-6340]
C
[91 nt withheld, positions 6342-6432]
A
[49 nt withheld, positions 6434-6482]
CCTTTGACGTTGGAGTCCACGTTCTTT
[37 nt withheld, positions 6510-6546]
ACCCTATCTCGGTCTATTCTTTTGATTTATAAGGGATTTTGCCGATTTCGGCCTATTGGTTAAAAAATGA
GCTGATTTAACAAAAATTTAACGCGAATTAATTCTGTGGAATGTGTGTCAGTTAGGGTGTGGAAAGTCCC
CAGGCTCCCCAGCAGGCAGAAGTATGCAAAGCATGCATCTCAATTAGTCAGCAACCAGGTGTGGAAAGTC
CCCAGGCTCCCCAGCAGGCAGAAGTATGCAAAGCATGCATCTCAATTAGTCAGCAACCATAGTCCCGCCC
CTAACTCCGCCCATCCCGCCCCTAACTCCGCCCAGTTCCGCCCATTCTCCGCCCCATGGCTGACTAATTT
TTTTTATTTATGCAGAGGCCGAGGCCGCCTCTGCCTCTGAGCTATTCCAGAAGTAGTGAGGAGGCTTTTT
TGGAGGCCTAGGCTTTTGCAAAAAGCTCCCGGGAGCTTGTATATCCATTTTCGGATCTGATCAGCACGTG
TTGACAATTAATCATCGGCATAGTATATCGGCATAGTATAATACGACAAGGTGAGGAACTAAACCATGGC
CAAGTTGACCAGTGCCGTTCCGGTGCTCACCGCGCGCGACGTCGCCGGAGCGGTCGAGTTCTGGACCGAC
CGGCTCGGGTTCTCCCGGGACTTCGTGGAGGACGACTTCGCCGGTGTGGTCCGGGACGACGTGACCCTGT
TCATCAGCGCGGTCCAGGACCAGGTGGTGCCGGACAACACCCTGGCCTGGGTGTGGGTGCGCGGCCTGGA
CGAGCTGTACGCCGAGTGGTCGGAGGTCGTGTCCACGAACTTCCGGGACGCCTCCGGGCCGGCCATGACC
GAGATCGGCGAGCAGCCGTGGGGGCGGGAGTTCGCCCTGCGCGACCCGGCCGGCAACTGCGTGCACTTCG
TGGCCGAGGAGCAGGACTGACACGTGCTACGAGATTTCGATTCCACCGCCGCCTTCTATGAAAGGTTGGG
CTTCGGAATCGTTTTCCGGGACGCCGGCTGGATGATCCTCCAGCGCGGGGATCTCATGCTGGAGTTCTTC
GCCCACCCCAACTTGTTTATTGCAGCTTATAATGGTTACAAATAAAGCAATAGCATCACAAATTTCACAA
ATAAAGCATTTTTTTCACTGCATTCTAGTTGTGGTTTGTCCAAACTCATCAATGTATCTTATCATGTCTG
TATACCGTCGACCTCTAGCTAGAGCTTGGCGTAATCATGGTCATAGCTGTTTCCTGTGTGAAATTGTTAT
CCGCTCACAATTCCACACAACATACGAGCCGGAAGCATAAAGTGTAAAGCCTGGGGTGCCTAATGAGTGA
GCTAACTCACATTAATTGCGTTGCGCTCACTGCCCGCTTTCCAGTCGGGAAACCTGTCGTGCCAGCTGCA
TTAATGAATCGGCCAACGCGCGGGGAGAGGCGGTTTGCGTATTGGGCGCTCTTCCGCTTCCTCGCTCACT
GACTCGCTGCGCTCGGTCGTTCGGCTGCGGCGAGCGGTATCAGCTCACTCAAAGGCGGTAATACGGTTAT
CCACAGAATCAGGGGATAACGCAGGAAAGAACATGTGAGCAAAAGGCCAGCAAAAGGCCAGGAACCGTAA
AAAGGCCGCGTTGCTGGCGTTTTTCCATAGGCTCCGCCCCCCTGACGAGCATCACAAAAATCGACGCTCA
AGTCAGAGGTGGCGAAACCCGACAGGACTATAAAGATACCAGGCGTTTCCCCCTGGAAGCTCCCTCGTGC
GCTCTCCTGTTCCGACCCTGCCGCTTACCGGATACCTGTCCGCCTTTCTCCCTTCGGGAAGCGTGGCGCT
TTCTCATAGCTCACGCTGTAGGTATCTCAGTTCGGTGTAGGTCGTTCGCTCCAAGCTGGGCTGTGTGCAC
GAACCCCCCGTTCAGCCCGACCGCTGCGCCTTATCCGGTAACTATCGTCTTGAGTCCAACCCGGTAAGAC
ACGACTTATCGCCACTGGCAGCAGCCACTGGTAACAGGATTAGCAGAGCGAGGTATGTAGGCGGTGCTAC
AGAGTTCTTGAAGTGGTGGCCTAACTACGGCTACACTAGAAGAACAGTATTTGGTATCTGCGCTCTGCTG
AAGCCAGTTACCTTCGGAAAAAGAGTTGGTAGCTCTTGATCCGGCAAACAAACCACCGCTGGTAGCGGTG
GTTTTTTTGTTTGCAAGCAGCAGATTACGCGCAGAAAAAAAGGATCTCAAGAAGATCCTTTGATCTTTTC
TACGGGGTCTGACGCTCAGTGGAACGAAAACTCACGTTAAGGGATTTTGGTCATGAGATTATCAAAAAGG
ATCTTCACCTAGATCCTTTTAAATTAAAAATGAAGTTTTAAATCAATCTAAAGTATATATGAGTAAACTT
GGTCTGACAGTTACCAATGCTTAATCAGTGAGGCACCTATCTCAGCGATCTGTCTATTTCGTTCATCCAT
AGTTGCCTGACTCCCCGTCGTGTAGATAACTACGATACGGGAGGGCTTACCATCTGGCCCCAGTGCTGCA
ATGATACCGCGAGACCCACGCTCACCGGCTCCAGATTTATCAGCAATAAACCAGCCAGCCGGAAGGGCCG
AGCGCAGAAGTGGTCCTGCAACTTTATCCGCCTCCATCCAGTCTATTAATTGTTGCCGGGAAGCTAGAGT
AAGTAGTTCGCCAGTTAATAGTTTGCGCAACGTTGTTGCCATTGCTACAGGCATCGTGGTGTCACGCTCG
TCGTTTGGTATGGCTTCATTCAGCTCCGGTTCCCAACGATCAAGGCGAGTTACATGATCCCCCATGTTGT
GCAAAAAAGCGGTTAGCTCCTTCGGTCCTCCGATCGTTGTCAGAAGTAAGTTGGCCGCAGTGTTATCACT
CATGGTTATGGCAGCACTGCATAATTCTCTTACTGTCATGCCATCCGTAAGATGCTTTTCTGTGACTGGT
GAGTACTCAACCAAGTCATTCTGAGAATAGTGTATGCGGCGACCGAGTTGCTCTTGCCCGGCGTCAATAC
GGGATAATACCGCGCCACATAGCAGAACTTTAAAAGTGCTCATCATTGGAAAACGTTCTTCGGGGCGAAA
ACTCTCAAGGATCTTACCGCTGTTGAGATCCAGTTCGATGTAACCCACTCGTGCACCCAACTGATCTTCA
GCATCTTTTACTTTCACCAGCGTTTCTGGGTGAGCAAAAACAGGAAGGCAAAATGCCGCAAAAAAGGGAA
TAAGGGCGACACGGAAATGTTGAATACTCATACTCTTCCTTTTTCAATATTATTGAAGCATTTATCAGGG
TTATTGTCTCATGAGCGGATACATATTTGAATGTATTTAGAAAAATAAACAAATAGGGGTTCCGCGCACA
TTTCCCCGAAAAGTGCCACCTGAC
Features (pLannotate 1.2.2; 31 found; start..end, strand, type, name):
     31..83      -  misc_feature   bom (fragment): basis of mobility region from pBR322
    238..617     +  enhancer       CMV enhancer: human cytomegalovirus immediate early enhancer
    618..817     +  promoter       CMV promoter: human cytomegalovirus (CMV) immediate early promoter
    835..1015    +  LTR            5' LTR (truncated): truncated 5' long terminal repeat (LTR) from HIV-1
   1062..1187    +  misc_feature   HIV-1 Ψ: packaging signal of human immunodeficiency virus type 1
   1171..1534    +  CDS            HIV-1 gag (fragment): gag protein from human immunodeficiency virus 1; gag
   1680..1913    +  misc_feature   RRE: The Rev response element (RRE) of HIV-1 allows for Rev-dependent mRNA export from the nucleus to the cytoplasm.
   2290..2390    +  CDS            Rev (fragment): human immunodeficiency virus 1 (HIV-1) Rev protein; rev; enhances nuclear export of unspliced and incompletely spliced viral mRNAs
   2440..2557    +  misc_feature   cPPT/CTS: central polypurine tract and central termination sequence of HIV-1
   2622..3833    +  promoter       UbC promoter: human ubiquitin C promoter
   3844..3867    -  misc_feature   MCS (fragment): pUC18/19 multiple cloning site
   3878..4597    +  CDS            EYFP: enhanced YFP mammalian codon-optimized
   4598..4622    +  misc_feature   MCS (fragment): pBluescript multiple cloning site
   4622..5210    +  misc_feature   WPRE: woodchuck hepatitis virus posttranscriptional regulatory element
   5147..5728    +  CDS            nef (fragment): NEF_HV1H2 - Experimental evidence at protein level: Swiss-Prot protein existence level 1. Extracellular Nef protein targets CD4(+) T-lymphocytes for apoptosis by interacting with CXCR4 surface receptors. From Human immunodeficiency virus type 1 group M subtype B (isolate HXB2) (HIV-1).
   5735..5915    +  LTR            5' LTR (truncated): truncated 5' long terminal repeat (LTR) from HIV-1
   5947..6171    +  polyA_signal   bGH poly(A) signal: bovine growth hormone polyadenylation signal
   6175..6196    +  promoter       SV40 promoter (fragment): SV40 enhancer and early promoter
   6217..6645    +  rep_origin     f1 ori (sequence partly withheld): f1 bacteriophage origin of replication; arrow indicates direction of (+) strand synthesis
   6659..6988    +  promoter       SV40 promoter: SV40 enhancer and early promoter
   7036..7083    +  promoter       EM7 promoter: synthetic bacterial promoter&nbsp
   7102..7476    +  CDS            BleoR: antibiotic-binding protein; Sh ble from Streptoalloteichus hindustanus; confers resistance to bleomycin, phleomycin, and Zeocin™
   7486..7611    +  CDS            ble (fragment): BLE_KLEPN - Experimental evidence at protein level: Swiss-Prot protein existence level 1. Binding protein with a strong affinity to the bleomycin family of antibiotics. Binds to CL990; an antimitotic-antibiotic compound. From Klebsiella pneumoniae.
   7606..7727    +  polyA_signal   SV40 poly(A) signal: SV40 polyadenylation signal
   7800..7816    -  protein_bind   lac operator: The lac repressor binds to the lac operator to inhibit transcription in E. coli. This inhibition can be relieved by adding lactose or isopropyl-β-D-thiogalactopyranoside (IPTG). lac repressor encoded by lacI
   7824..7854    -  promoter       lac promoter: promoter for the E. coli lac operon
   7869..7890    -  protein_bind   CAP binding site: CAP binding activates transcription in the presence of cAMP. E. coli catabolite activator protein
   7903..7995    -  CDS            lacI (fragment): lac repressor; lacI; The lac repressor binds to the lac operator to inhibit transcription in E. coli. This inhibition can be relieved by adding lactose or isopropyl-β-D-thiogalactopyranoside (IPTG).
   8178..8766    -  rep_origin     ori: high-copy-number ColE1/pMB1/pBR322/pUC origin of replication
   8937..9797    -  CDS            AmpR: β-lactamase; bla; confers resistance to ampicillin, carbenicillin, and related antibiotics
   9798..9902    -  promoter       AmpR promoter: bla
