[The description below was written by a language model from this plasmid's Addgene catalogue record and pLannotate feature annotations shown in this document.]
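Description:
FUGW-EYFP is a third-generation lentiviral transfer plasmid built on the FUGW backbone for constitutive expression of enhanced yellow fluorescent protein in mammalian cells. In bacteria it is maintained from a high-copy ColE1/pUC-type origin and selected with ampicillin through the bla gene. An f1 origin is also present. The annotated 9.9 kb sequence additionally carries an SV40/EM7 promoter-driven BleoR (Sh ble) cassette with an SV40 poly(A) signal. This cassette lies outside the LTR-flanked region, so it would not be packaged into virus.

The viral genome is transcribed from a CMV enhancer/promoter fused to a truncated HIV-1 5' LTR, the Tat-independent arrangement typical of third-generation systems. Downstream are the Ψ packaging signal with a partial gag sequence, the Rev response element for Rev-dependent nuclear export of the full-length RNA, and the cPPT/CTS element, which aids nuclear import of the reverse-transcribed genome. The internal expression cassette uses the human ubiquitin C promoter to drive a mammalian codon-optimized EYFP coding sequence of about 720 bp, recorded as cloned between NheI and EcoRI sites with no mutations. It is followed by a WPRE to enhance transcript stability and expression. The cassette ends in a 3' LTR, which the annotation tool labels as a second truncated LTR, with a bGH poly(A) signal beyond it.

When co-transfected with separate packaging and envelope plasmids, the construct yields replication-incompetent particles that integrate the UbC-EYFP cassette into target cells. The record states no purpose beyond hUbC-driven EYFP expression. Vectors of this kind typically serve to label transduced cells fluorescently or to act as a transduction control.
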