Addgene plasmid #128074: FUGW-EYFP
Purpose: 3rd gen lentiviral plasmid with hUbC-driven EYFP
Depositing lab: Oskar Laur. Depositing organization: Emory University.
Backbone
  Vector backbone: FUGW
  Vector type: Mammalian Expression, Lentiviral
Growth in bacteria
  Bacterial resistance: Ampicillin, 100 μg/mL
  Growth temperature: 37°C
  Growth strain: NEB Stable
  Copy number: High Copy
Gene/Insert
  Gene/Insert name: EYFP
  Species: Synthetic
  Insert size (bp): 717
  Mutation: no
  Cloning method: Restriction Enzyme; 5′ cloning site NheI (unknown if destroyed); 3′ cloning site EcoRI (unknown if destroyed)
Terms and licenses: Academic/Nonprofit Terms; Industry Terms: Not Available to Industry
How to cite: FUGW-EYFP was a gift from Oskar Laur (Addgene plasmid # 128074 ; http://n2t.net/addgene:128074 ; RRID:Addgene_128074)
